Addgene plasmid #197406: pAC12
Purpose: Honey bee gut symbiont broad-host range vector with constitutive GFP, ampR and pBBR1 replicon
Depositing lab: Yolanda Schaerli. Depositing organization: Universite de Lausanne (UNIL). Publication: An engineered bacterial symbiont allows noninvasive biosensing of the honey bee gut environment. Chhun A, Moriano-Gutierrez S, Zoppi F, Cabirol A, Engel P, Schaerli Y. PLoS Biol. 2024 Mar 5;22(3):e3002523. doi: 10.1371/journal.pbio.3002523. eCollection 2024 Mar. PubMed 38442124.
Backbone
  Vector backbone: pAC08
  Vector type: Synthetic Biology
Growth in bacteria
  Bacterial resistance: Ampicillin, 100 μg/mL
  Growth temperature: 37°C
  Growth strain: DH5alpha
  Copy number: High Copy
Gene/Insert
  Gene/Insert name: pBBR1 replicon
  Species: unknown
  Cloning method: Gibson Cloning
Terms and licenses: Academic/Nonprofit Terms; Industry Terms: Not Available to Industry
How to cite: pAC12 was a gift from Yolanda Schaerli (Addgene plasmid # 197406 ; http://n2t.net/addgene:197406 ; RRID:Addgene_197406)
