[The description below was written by a language model from this plasmid's Addgene catalogue record and pLannotate feature annotations shown in this document.]
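Description:
pAC12 is a 4,938-nt broad-host-range bacterial plasmid built for synthetic biology work in honey bee gut symbionts. It derives from the pAC08 backbone, into which the pBBR1 replicon was introduced by Gibson assembly; this replicon is the recorded "insert". The annotated sequence shows the pBBR1 oriV next to the coding sequence for the pBBR1 Rep protein, which the origin needs in order to fire. This pair, originally from a Bordetella bronchiseptica plasmid, supports replication across a wide range of Gram-negative hosts, which is what makes the vector usable outside E. coli. The Rep CDS is annotated as a fragment, as is a short piece of cat promoter beside it. Both lie near the start of the linearised record, so the truncated calls may partly reflect where the circular sequence was opened. Selection is by ampicillin, through a β-lactamase gene driven by its native bla promoter, and the plasmid is maintained in E. coli DH5alpha, where it is listed as high copy.

The payload is a constitutively expressed GFP, annotated as GFPmut3, a fast-maturing Aequorea victoria variant widely used as a bacterial reporter. A bidirectional soxR terminator lies upstream of the GFP cassette, presumably insulating it from neighbouring transcription. The promoter driving GFP is not annotated or named in the record, and a stretch of more than 1 kb between the origin and the terminator carries no annotation. The plasmid comes from a study that engineered a bee gut symbiont for noninvasive biosensing of the gut environment. In that setting it most plausibly serves to fluorescently label symbiont cells and to evaluate the pBBR1 replicon and ampicillin marker as toolkit parts.
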