Features (pLannotate 1.2.2; 7 found; start..end, strand, type, name):
      1..52      -  promoter       cat promoter (fragment): promoter of the E. coli cat gene encoding chloramphenicol acetyltransferase
     54..712     -  CDS            pBBR1 Rep (fragment): replication protein for the broad-host-range plasmid pBBR1 from Bordetella bronchiseptica
    713..1484    -  rep_origin     pBBR1 oriV: replication origin of the broad-host-range plasmid pBBR1 from Bordetella bronchiseptica; requires the pBBR1 Rep protein for replication
   2735..2771    +  terminator     soxR terminator: bidirectional E. coli soxR transcription terminator
   2991..3704    +  CDS            GFPmut3: GFPmut3 is a basic (constitutively fluorescent) green fluorescent protein published in 1996, derived from Aequorea victoria. It is reported to be a very rapidly-maturing weak dimer.
   3923..4783    -  CDS            AmpR: β-lactamase; bla; confers resistance to ampicillin, carbenicillin, and related antibiotics
   4784..4888    -  promoter       AmpR promoter: bla
>Addgene plasmid #197406 | pAC12 | addgene full sequence | sequence record 390630 | Addgene NGS Result
ACGCCCGGTAGTGATCTTATTTCATTATGGTGAAAGTTGGAACCTCTTACGTACGGCGCGGCAGCGTGAC
CCGTGTCGGCGGCTCCAACGGCTCGCCATCGTCCAGAAAACACGGCTCATCGGGCATCGGCAGGCGCTGC
TGCCCGCGTCGTTCCCATTCCTCCGTTTCGGTCAAGGCTGGCAGGTCTGGTTCCATGCCCGGAATGCCGG
GCTGGCTGGGCGGCTCCTCGCCGGGGCCGGTCGGTAGTTGCTGCTCGCCCGGATACAGGGTCGGGATGCG
GCGCAGGTCGCCATGCCCCAACAGCGATTCGTCCTGGTCGTCGTGATCAACCACCACGGCGGCACTGAAC
ACCGACAGGCGCAACTGGTCGCGGGGCTGGCCCCACGCCACGCGGTCATTGACCACGTAGGCCGACACGG
TGCCGGGGCCGTTGAGCTTCACGACGGAGATCCAGCGCTCGGCCACCAAGTCCTTGACTGCGTATTGGAC
CGTCCGCAAAGAACGTCCGATGAGCTTGGAAAGTGTCTTCTGGCTGACCACCACGGCGTTCTGGTGGCCC
ATCTGCGCCACGAGGTGATGCAGCAGCATTGCCGCCGTGGGTTTCCTCGCAATAAGCCCGGCCCACGCCT
CATGCGCTTTGCGTTCCGTTTGCACCCAGTGACCGGGCTTGTTCTTGGCTTGAATGCCGATTTCTCTGGA
CTGCGTGGCCATGCTTATCTCCATGCGGTAGGGGTGCCGCACGGTTGCGGCACCATGCGCAATCAGCTGC
AACTTTTCGGCAGCGCGACAACAATTATGCGTTGCGTAAAAGTGGCAGTCAATTACAGATTTTCTTTAAC
CTACGCAATGAGCTATTGCGGGGGGTGCCGCAATGAGCTGTTGCGTACCCCCCTTTTTTAAGTTGTTGAT
TTTTAAGTCTTTCGCATTTCGCCCTATATCTAGTTCTTTGGTGCCCAAAGAAGGGCACCCCTGCGGGGTT
CCCCCACGCCTTCGGCGCGGCTCCCCCTCCGGCAAAAAGTGGCCCCTCCGGGGCTTGTTGATCGACTGCG
CGGCCTTCGGCCTTGCCCAAGGTGGCGCTGCCCCCTTGGAACCCCCGCACTCGCCGCCGTGAGGCTCGGG
GGGCAGGCGGGCGGGCTTCGCCCTTCGACTGCCCCCACTCGCATAGGCTTGGGTCGTTCCAGGCGCGTCA
AGGCCAAGCCGCTGCGCGGTCGCTGCGCGAGCCTTGACCCGCCTTCCACTTGGTGTCCAACCGGCAAGCG
AAGCGCGCAGGCCGCAGGCCGGAGGCTTTTCCCCAGAGAAAATTAAAAAAATTGATGGGGCAAGGCCGCA
GGCCGCGCAGTTGGAGCCGGTGGGTATGTGGTCGAAGGCTGGGTAGCCGGTGGGCAATCCCTGTGGTCAA
GCTCGTGGGCAGGCGCAGCCTGTCCATCAGCTTGTCCAGCAGGGTTGTCCACGGGCCGAGCGAAGCGAGC
CAGCCGGTGGCCGCTCGCGGCCATCGTCCACATATCCACGGGCTGGCAAGGGAGCGCAGCGACCGCGCAG
GGCGAAGCCCGGAGAGCAAGCCCGTAGGGCGCCGCAGCCGCCGTAGGCGGTCACGACTTTGCGAAGCAAA
GTCTAGTGAGTATACTCAAGCATTGAGTGGCCCGCCGGAGGCACCGCCTTGCGCTGCCCCCGTCGAGCCG
GTTGGACACCAAAAGGGAGGGGCAGGCATGGCGGCATACGCGATCATGCGATGCAAGAAGCTGGCGAAAA
TGGGCAACGTGGCGGCCAGTCTCAAGCACGCCTACCGCGAGCGCGAGACGCCCAACGCTGACGCCAGCAG
GACGCCAGAGAACGAGCACTGGGCGGCCAGCAGCACCGATGAAGCGATGGGCCGACTGCGCGAGTTGCTG
CCAGAGAAGCGGCGCAAGGACGCTGTGTTGGCGGTCGAGTACGTCATGACGGCCAGCCCGGAATGGTGGA
AGTCGGCCAGCCAAGAACAGCAGGCGGCGTTCTTCGAGAAGGCGCACAAGTGGCTGGCGGACAAGTACGG
GGCGGATCGCATCGTGACGGCCAGCATCCACCGTGACGAAACCAGCCCGCACATGACCGCGTTCGTGGTG
CCGCTGACGCAGGACGGCAGGCTGTCGGCCAAGGAGTTCATCGGCAACAAAGCGCAGATGACCCGCGACC
AGACCACGTTTGCGGCCGCTGTGGCCGATCTAGGGCTGCAACGGGGCATCGAGGGCAGCAAGGCACGTCA
CACGCGCATTCAGGCGTTCTACGAGGCCCTGGAGCGGCCACCAGTGGGCCACGTCACCATCAGCCCGCAA
GCGGTCGAGCCACGCGCCTATGCACCGCAGGGATTGGCCGAAAAGCTGGGAATCTCAAAGCGCGTTGAGA
CGCCGGAAGCCGTGGCCGACCGGCTGACAAAAGCGGTTCGGCAGGGGTATGAGCCTGCCCTACAGGCCGC
CGCAGGAGCGCGTGAGATGCGCAAGAAGGCCGATCAAGCCCAAGAGACGGCCCGAGACCTTCGGGAGCGC
CTGAAGCCCGTTCTGGACGCCCTGGGGCCGTTGAATCGGGATATGCAGGCCAAGGCCGCCGCGATCATCA
AGGCCGTGGGCGAAAAGCTGCTGACGGAACAGCGGGAAGTCCAGCGCCAGAAACAGGCCCAGCGCCAGCA
GGAACGCGGGCGCGCACATTTCCCCGAAAAGTGCCACCTGACGTCTAAGAAACCATTATTATCATGAGCG
GAACAAAACTAAAGCGCCACAAGGGCGCTTTAGTTTGTTTTCAGTCCAGTTACGCTGGAGTCTGAGGCTC
GTCATCTGAATCATGCGCGGATGACACGAACTCACGACGGCGATCACAGACATTAACCCACAGTACAGAC
ACTGCGACAACGTGGCAATTCGTCGCAATACAACGCTTTGGCAGTTTATTCTTGACATGTAGTGAGGGGG
CTGGTATAATCACATAGTACTGTTATACAGAAACAGAGGAGATATTACATATGAGTAAAGGAGAAGAGCT
TTTCACAGGAGTTGTCCCAATCCTCGTGGAATTAGACGGTGATGTTAATGGGCACAAGTTCTCTGTCAGT
GGAGAGGGTGAAGGCGACGCAACATATGGCAAGCTGACCCTTAAATTTATTTGCACCACGGGTAAACTAC
CTGTTCCATGGCCAACACTGGTCACTACGTTCGGGTATGGGGTTCAGTGCTTTGCGCGCTACCCAGATCA
CATGAAACAGCACGACTTTTTCAAGAGTGCAATGCCCGAAGGCTATGTACAGGAGAGAACCATCTTTTTT
AAGGATGACGGCAACTATAAGACACGCGCCGAAGTGAAGTTCGAGGGTGATACCCTTGTTAATAGAATCG
AGTTAAAGGGTATTGACTTTAAGGAAGATGGAAATATTTTAGGCCACAAACTGGAATATAACTATAACTC
CCATAATGTGTACATTATGGCCGACAAGCAAAAGAACGGTATCAAGGTTAACTTCAAGATCAGACACAAC
ATTGAGGATGGAAGCGTTCAACTAGCCGACCATTACCAACAAAACACCCCAATTGGCGATGGGCCTGTGC
TGTTACCAGACAACCATTACCTGTCCACTCAATCTGCCCTTTCGAAAGATCCCAACGAAAAGCGCGACCA
CATGGTCCTTCTTGAGTTTGTCACGGCTGCTGGGATTACACACGGCATGGATGAACTATACAAATAAATC
CGTAATCGTTAATCCGCAAATAACGTAAAAACCCGCTTCGGCGGGTTTTTTTATGGGGGGAGTTTAGGGA
AAGAGCATTTGTCAGCTGGAAATCTGCTCGTCAGTGGCGAGCGGCCGCGATTATCAAAAAGGATCTTCAC
CTAGATCCTTTTAAATTAAAAATGAAGTTTTAAATCAATCTAAAGTATATATGAGTAAACTTGGTCTGAC
AGTTACCAATGCTTAATCAGTGAGGCACCTATCTCAGCGATCTGTCTATTTCGTTCATCCATAGTTGCCT
GACTCCCCGTCGTGTAGATAACTACGATACGGGAGGGCTTACCATCTGGCCCCAGTGCTGCAATGATACC
GCGGGACCCACGCTCACCGGCTCCAGATTTATCAGCAATAAACCAGCCAGCCGGAAGGGCCGAGCGCAGA
AGTGGTCCTGCAACTTTATCCGCCTCCATCCAGTCTATTAATTGTTGCCGGGAAGCTAGAGTAAGTAGTT
CGCCAGTTAATAGTTTGCGCAACGTTGTTGCCATTGCTACAGGCATCGTGGTGTCACGCTCGTCGTTTGG
TATGGCTTCATTCAGCTCCGGTTCCCAACGATCAAGGCGAGTTACATGATCCCCCATGTTGTGCAAAAAA
GCGGTTAGCTCCTTCGGTCCTCCGATCGTTGTCAGAAGTAAGTTGGCCGCAGTGTTATCACTCATGGTTA
TGGCAGCACTGCATAATTCTCTTACTGTCATGCCATCCGTAAGATGCTTTTCTGTGACTGGTGAGTACTC
AACCAAGTCATTCTGAGAATAGTGTATGCGGCGACCGAGTTGCTCTTGCCCGGCGTCAATACGGGATAAT
ACCGCGCCACATAGCAGAACTTTAAAAGTGCTCATCATTGGAAAACGTTCTTCGGGGCGAAAACTCTCAA
GGATCTTACCGCTGTTGAGATCCAGTTCGATGTAACCCACTCGTGCACCCAACTGATCTTCAGCATCTTT
TACTTTCACCAGCGTTTCTGGGTGAGCAAAAACAGGAAGGCAAAATGCCGCAAAAAAGGGAATAAGGGCG
ACACGGAAATGTTGAATACTCATACTCTTCCTTTTTCAATATTATTGAAGCATTTATCAGGGTTATTGTC
TCATGAGCGGATACATATTTGAATGTATTTAGAAAAATAAACAAATAGGGGTTCCGCGCACATTTCCCCG
AAAAGTGCCACCTGTCATGACCAAAATCCCTTAACGTG
